Addgene plasmid #250176: pAAV Syn-V5-TurboID-CAAX_v2
Purpose: Membrane-TurboID variant for neuron expression
Depositing lab: Christina Kim. Depositing organization: Princeton University.
Backbone
  Vector backbone: AAV
  Vector type: Mammalian Expression, AAV
Growth in bacteria
  Bacterial resistance: Ampicillin, 100 μg/mL
  Growth temperature: 37°C
  Growth strain: NEB Stable
  Copy number: Unknown
Gene/Insert
  Gene/Insert name: TurboID
  Species: Synthetic
  Promoter: hSyn
  Tag / fusion protein: V5 (N terminal on insert); CAAX (C terminal on insert)
  Cloning method: Gibson Cloning
  Sequencing primers: 5′ actcagcgctgcctcagtctgc
Terms and licenses: Academic/Nonprofit Terms; Industry Terms: Not Available to Industry
How to cite: pAAV Syn-V5-TurboID-CAAX_v2 was a gift from Christina Kim (Addgene plasmid # 250176 ; http://n2t.net/addgene:250176 ; RRID:Addgene_250176)
