[The description below was written by a language model from this plasmid's Addgene catalogue record and pLannotate feature annotations shown in this document.]
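Description:
pAAV Syn-V5-TurboID-CAAX_v2 is an adeno-associated virus transfer plasmid for expressing a membrane-targeted proximity-labelling enzyme in neurons. The 4.8 kb sequence record carries a ColE1/pUC-type origin for replication in E. coli, a β-lactamase gene with its own promoter for ampicillin selection, and an f1 phage origin. Short fragments annotated as bom and rop appear to be remnants of the pBR322-derived backbone. The expression cassette is bracketed by AAV2 inverted terminal repeats, the cis elements needed for replication and packaging of the intervening DNA into AAV particles when rep, cap and helper functions are supplied in trans. The downstream ITR is annotated in full, whereas the upstream one is detected only as two short fragments, which may reflect annotation or sequencing difficulty with this structured repeat rather than a real truncation. The recombination-deficient strain listed for propagation is consistent with the need to keep ITRs stable.

Between the ITRs, the human synapsin I promoter drives neuron-specific transcription of TurboID, an engineered E. coli biotin ligase with high catalytic efficiency that biotinylates nearby proteins. The catalogue lists an N-terminal V5 epitope tag for detection, which is not separately annotated in the feature table but would fit in the gap between the promoter and the TurboID coding sequence. At the C terminus, after a short linker derived from a multiple cloning site, sits a CAAX motif annotated as an H-Ras fragment. This motif directs lipid modification and anchors the fusion to the inner face of the plasma membrane. A bovine growth hormone polyadenylation signal terminates the transcript. The construct is intended for biotin-based proximity labelling of membrane-proximal proteins in neurons. The record does not say how "v2" differs from any earlier version.
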