Features (pLannotate 1.2.2; 15 found; start..end, strand, type, name):
     12..39      +  repeat_region  AAV2 ITR (fragment): inverted terminal repeat of adeno-associated virus serotype 2 inverted
     68..95      +  repeat_region  AAV2 ITR (fragment): inverted terminal repeat of adeno-associated virus serotype 2 inverted
    181..628     +  promoter       hSyn promoter: human synapsin I promoter; confers neuron-specific expression (Kügler et al., 2003)
    769..1725    +  CDS            TurboID: mutant of the E. coli biotin ligase BioID engineered for improved catalytic efficiency (Branon et al., 2018)
   1726..1760    +  misc_feature   MCS (fragment): multiple cloning site
   1762..1792    +  CDS            H-Ras (fragment): human small GTPase proto-oncoprotein
   1834..2041    +  polyA_signal   bGH poly(A) signal: bovine growth hormone polyadenylation signal
   2070..2210    +  repeat_region  AAV2 ITR: inverted terminal repeat of adeno-associated virus serotype 2 inverted
   2215..2266    -  misc_feature   bom (fragment): basis of mobility region from pBR322
   2285..2740    +  rep_origin     f1 ori (sequence partly withheld): f1 bacteriophage origin of replication; arrow indicates direction of (+) strand synthesis
   2741..2790    -  misc_feature   bom (fragment): basis of mobility region from pBR322
   2892..2927    -  CDS            rop (fragment): Rop protein, which maintains plasmids at low copy number; rop
   3022..3126    +  promoter       AmpR promoter: bla
   3127..3987    +  CDS            AmpR: β-lactamase; bla; confers resistance to ampicillin, carbenicillin, and related antibiotics
   4158..4746    +  rep_origin     ori: high-copy-number ColE1/pMB1/pBR322/pUC origin of replication
>Addgene plasmid #250176 | pAAV Syn-V5-TurboID-CAAX_v2 | addgene full sequence | sequence record 499068 | Addgene NGS Result
CCTGCAGGCAGCTGCGCGCTCGCTCGCTCACTGAGGCCGCCCGGGCGTCGGGCGACCTTTGGTCGCCCGG
CCTCAGTGAGCGAGCGAGCGCGCAGAGAGGGAGTGGCCAACTCCATCACTAGGGGTTCCTGCGGCCGCAC
GCGTTGTACAGTGTCTAGACTGCAGAGGGCCCTGCGTATGAGTGCAAGTGGGTTTTAGGACCAGGATGAG
GCGGGGTGGGGGTGCCTACCTGACGACCGACCCCGACCCACTGGACAAGCACCCAACCCCCATTCCCCAA
ATTGCGCATCCCCTATCAGAGAGGGGGAGGGGAAACAGGATGCGGCGAGGCGCGTGCGCACTGCCAGCTT
CAGCACCGCGGACAGTGCCTTCGCCCCCGCCTGGCGGCGCGCGCCACCGCCGCCTCAGCACTGAAGGCGC
GCTGACGTCACTCGCCGGTCCCCCGCAAACTCCCCTTCCCGGCCACCTTGGTCGCGTCCGCGCCGCCGCC
GGCCCAGCCGGACCGCACCACGCGAGGCGCGAGATAGGGGGGCACGGGCGCGACCATCTGCGCTGCGGCG
CCGGCGACTCAGCGCTGCCTCAGTCTGCGGTGGGCAGCGGAGGAGTCGTGTCGTGCCTGAGAGCGCAGTC
GAGAAGAAGCTTGCCACCATGAAGGGCTCGGGCTCGACCTCGGGCTCGGGCAGCGGTGGCTCTGGAGGTT
CTGGTGGCAGCTCTGGAGGTGGCAAGCCCATCCCCAACCCCCTGCTGGGCCTGGACAGCACCGCTAGCAA
AGACAATACTGTGCCTCTGAAGCTGATCGCTCTCCTGGCTAATGGCGAGTTCCATAGTGGCGAACAGCTG
GGAGAAACCCTGGGCATGTCCAGGGCCGCTATCAACAAGCACATTCAGACTCTGCGCGACTGGGGCGTGG
ACGTGTTCACCGTGCCCGGAAAGGGCTACTCTCTGCCCGAGCCTATCCCGCTGCTGAACGCTAAACAGAT
TCTGGGACAGCTGGACGGCGGGAGCGTGGCAGTCCTGCCTGTGGTCGACTCCACCAATCAGTACCTGCTG
GATCGAATCGGCGAGCTGAAGAGTGGGGATGCTTGCATTGCAGAATATCAGCAGGCAGGGAGAGGAAGCA
GAGGGAGGAAATGGTTCTCTCCTTTTGGAGCTAACCTGTACCTGAGTATGTTTTGGCGCCTGAAGCGGGG
ACCAGCAGCAATCGGCCTGGGCCCGGTCATCGGAATTGTCATGGCAGAAGCGCTGCGAAAGCTGGGAGCA
GACAAGGTGCGAGTCAAATGGCCCAATGACCTGTATCTGCAGGATAGAAAGCTGGCAGGCATCCTGGTGG
AGCTGGCCGGAATAACAGGCGATGCTGCACAGATCGTCATTGGCGCCGGGATTAACGTGGCTATGAGGCG
CGTGGAGGAAAGCGTGGTCAATCAGGGCTGGATCACACTGCAGGAAGCAGGGATTAACCTGGACAGGAAT
ACTCTGGCCGCTACGCTGATCCGAGAGCTGCGGGCAGCCCTGGAACTGTTCGAGCAGGAAGGCCTGGCTC
CATATCTGCCACGGTGGGAGAAGCTGGATAACTTCATCAATAGACCCGTGAAGCTGATCATTGGGGACAA
AGAGATTTTCGGGATTAGCCGGGGGATTGATAAACAGGGAGCCCTGCTGCTGGAACAGGACGGAGTTATC
AAACCCTGGATGGGCGGAGAAATCAGTCTGCGGTCTGCCGAAAAGTCCGGACTCAGATCTCGAGCTCAAG
CTTCGAATTCAGGCTGCATGAGCTGCAAGTGTGTGCTCTCCTAATAGGAATTCCTCGAGCTAGAGCTCGC
TGATCAGCCTCGACTGTGCCTTCTAGTTGCCAGCCATCTGTTGTTTGCCCCTCCCCCGTGCCTTCCTTGA
CCCTGGAAGGTGCCACTCCCACTGTCCTTTCCTAATAAAATGAGGAAATTGCATCGCATTGTCTGAGTAG
GTGTCATTCTATTCTGGGGGGTGGGGTGGGGCAGGACAGCAAGGGGGAGGATTGGGAAGACAATAGCAGG
CATGCTGGGGAGGTAACCACGTGCGGACCGAGCGGCCGCAGGAACCCCTAGTGATGGAGTTGGCCACTCC
CTCTCTGCGCGCTCGCTCGCTCACTGAGGCCGGGCGACCAAAGGTCGCCCGACGCCCGGGCTTTGCCCGG
GCGGCCTCAGTGAGCGAGCGAGCGCGCAGCTGCCTGCAGGGGCGCCTGATGCGGTATTTTCTCCTTACGC
ATCTGTGCGGTATTTCACACCGCATA
[95 nt withheld, positions 2267-2361]
T
[46 nt withheld, positions 2363-2408]
C
[141 nt withheld, positions 2410-2550]
CCTTTGACGTTGGAGTCCACGTTCTTT
[37 nt withheld, positions 2578-2614]
ACTCTATCTCGGGCTATTCTTTTGATTTATAAGGGATTTTGCCGATTTCGGTCTATTGGTTAAAAAATGA
GCTGATTTAACAAAAATTTAACGCGAATTTTAACAAAATATTAACGTTTACAATTTTATGGTGCACTCTC
AGTACAATCTGCTCTGATGCCGCATAGTTAAGCCAGCCCCGACACCCGCCAACACCCGCTGACGCGCCCT
GACGGGCTTGTCTGCTCCCGGCATCCGCTTACAGACAAGCTGTGACCGTCTCCGGGAGCTGCATGTGTCA
GAGGTTTTCACCGTCATCACCGAAACGCGCGAGACGAAAGGGCCTCGTGATACGCCTATTTTTATAGGTT
AATGTCATGATAATAATGGTTTCTTAGACGTCAGGTGGCACTTTTCGGGGAAATGTGCGCGGAACCCCTA
TTTGTTTATTTTTCTAAATACATTCAAATATGTATCCGCTCATGAGACAATAACCCTGATAAATGCTTCA
ATAATATTGAAAAAGGAAGAGTATGAGTATTCAACATTTCCGTGTCGCCCTTATTCCCTTTTTTGCGGCA
TTTTGCCTTCCTGTTTTTGCTCACCCAGAAACGCTGGTGAAAGTAAAAGATGCTGAAGATCAGTTGGGTG
CACGAGTGGGTTACATCGAACTGGATCTCAACAGCGGTAAGATCCTTGAGAGTTTTCGCCCCGAAGAACG
TTTTCCAATGATGAGCACTTTTAAAGTTCTGCTATGTGGCGCGGTATTATCCCGTATTGACGCCGGGCAA
GAGCAACTCGGTCGCCGCATACACTATTCTCAGAATGACTTGGTTGAGTACTCACCAGTCACAGAAAAGC
ATCTTACGGATGGCATGACAGTAAGAGAATTATGCAGTGCTGCCATAACCATGAGTGATAACACTGCGGC
CAACTTACTTCTGACAACGATCGGAGGACCGAAGGAGCTAACCGCTTTTTTGCACAACATGGGGGATCAT
GTAACTCGCCTTGATCGTTGGGAACCGGAGCTGAATGAAGCCATACCAAACGACGAGCGTGACACCACGA
TGCCTGTAGCAATGGCAACAACGTTGCGCAAACTATTAACTGGCGAACTACTTACTCTAGCTTCCCGGCA
ACAATTAATAGACTGGATGGAGGTGGATAAAGTTGCAGGACCACTTCTGCGCTCGGCCCTTCCGGCTGGC
TGGTTTATTGCTGATAAATCTGGAGCCGGTGAGCGTGGAAGCCGCGGTATCATTGCAGCACTGGGGCCAG
ATGGTAAGCCCTCCCGTATCGTAGTTATCTACACGACGGGGAGTCAGGCAACTATGGATGAACGAAATAG
ACAGATCGCTGAGATAGGTGCCTCACTGATTAAGCATTGGTAACTGTCAGACCAAGTTTACTCATATATA
CTTTAGATTGATTTAAAACTTCATTTTTAATTTAAAAGGATCTAGGTGAAGATCCTTTTTGATAATCTCA
TGACCAAAATCCCTTAACGTGAGTTTTCGTTCCACTGAGCGTCAGACCCCGTAGAAAAGATCAAAGGATC
TTCTTGAGATCCTTTTTTTCTGCGCGTAATCTGCTGCTTGCAAACAAAAAAACCACCGCTACCAGCGGTG
GTTTGTTTGCCGGATCAAGAGCTACCAACTCTTTTTCCGAAGGTAACTGGCTTCAGCAGAGCGCAGATAC
CAAATACTGTTCTTCTAGTGTAGCCGTAGTTAGGCCACCACTTCAAGAACTCTGTAGCACCGCCTACATA
CCTCGCTCTGCTAATCCTGTTACCAGTGGCTGCTGCCAGTGGCGATAAGTCGTGTCTTACCGGGTTGGAC
TCAAGACGATAGTTACCGGATAAGGCGCAGCGGTCGGGCTGAACGGGGGGTTCGTGCACACAGCCCAGCT
TGGAGCGAACGACCTACACCGAACTGAGATACCTACAGCGTGAGCTATGAGAAAGCGCCACGCTTCCCGA
AGGGAGAAAGGCGGACAGGTATCCGGTAAGCGGCAGGGTCGGAACAGGAGAGCGCACGAGGGAGCTTCCA
GGGGGAAACGCCTGGTATCTTTATAGTCCTGTCGGGTTTCGCCACCTCTGACTTGAGCGTCGATTTTTGT
GATGCTCGTCAGGGGGGCGGAGCCTATGGAAAAACGCCAGCAACGCGGCCTTTTTACGGTTCCTGGCCTT
TTGCTGGCCTTTTGCTCACATGT
